Addgene plasmid #189969: HRV-B3 IRES
Purpose: Part 2 plasmid to introduce the HRV-B3 IRES into circRNAs
Depositing lab: Howard Chang. Depositing organization: Stanford University. Publication: Engineering circular RNA for enhanced protein production. Chen R, Wang SK, Belk JA, Amaya L, Li Z, Cardenas A, Abe BT, Chen CK, Wender PA, Chang HY. Nat Biotechnol. 2022 Jul 18. pii: 10.1038/s41587-022-01393-0. doi: 10.1038/s41587-022-01393-0. PubMed 35851375.
Backbone
  Vector backbone: pRC
  Backbone size w/o insert (bp): 1882
  Total vector size (bp): 2516
  Vector type: Cloning
Growth in bacteria
  Bacterial resistance: Ampicillin, 100 μg/mL
  Growth temperature: 37°C
  Growth strain: DH5alpha
  Copy number: High Copy
Gene/Insert
  Gene/Insert name: HRV-B3 IRES
  Insert size (bp): 634
  Promoter: N/A
  Cloning method: Restriction Enzyme; 5′ cloning site BsmBI (from pRC0940) (destroyed during cloning); 3′ cloning site BsmBI (from pRC0940) (destroyed during cloning)
  Sequencing primers: 5′ ggccttttgctggccttttgc; 3′ GATAATCGCGGCCGCGGTC
Terms and licenses: Academic/Nonprofit Terms; Industry Terms: Not Available to Industry
How to cite: HRV-B3 IRES was a gift from Howard Chang (Addgene plasmid # 189969 ; http://n2t.net/addgene:189969 ; RRID:Addgene_189969)
