[The description below was written by a language model from this plasmid's Addgene catalogue record and pLannotate feature annotations shown in this document.]
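Description:
HRV-B3 IRES is a small (about 2.5 kb) bacterial cloning plasmid built on the pRC backbone. It serves as a "Part 2" module in a modular assembly system for building circular RNA (circRNA) expression templates. It is maintained in E. coli at high copy number through a ColE1/pUC-type origin of replication, and it is selected with ampicillin through a β-lactamase (AmpR) gene driven by its native bla promoter. Apart from these two propagation elements, the backbone is minimal, at just under 1.9 kb.

The payload is a 634 bp insert carrying the internal ribosome entry site of human rhinovirus B3, a picornavirus. Annotation of the sequence is consistent with this. It detects a picornavirus-type IRES motif and, upstream of it, a fragment resembling the enterovirus 5′ cloverleaf cis-acting replication element, which suggests that the insert spans much of the viral 5′ untranslated region. No promoter is associated with the insert, so the plasmid is not an expression construct. It is a storage and donor vector for the IRES part. The insert was placed into the parent vector through BsmBI sites that were destroyed during cloning, as is typical of Type IIS (Golden Gate-style) part construction, although the record does not describe how the part is released for downstream assembly.

In use, the IRES is combined with other parts to generate circRNAs. Because circRNAs lack a 5′ cap, they depend on an IRES to recruit ribosomes and drive cap-independent translation of the encoded protein. The plasmid comes from work on engineering circRNAs for enhanced protein production.
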