Features (pLannotate 1.2.2; 5 found; start..end, strand, type, name):
    695..779     +  ncRNA          Entero 5 CRE (fragment): Accession: RF00386 - Enterovirus 5' cloverleaf cis-acting replication element
   1089..1348    +  ncRNA          IRES Picorna: Accession: RF00229 - Picornavirus internal ribosome entry site (IRES)
   1435..2295    -  CDS            AmpR: β-lactamase; bla; confers resistance to ampicillin, carbenicillin, and related antibiotics
   2296..2400    -  promoter       AmpR promoter: bla
   2503..575     +  rep_origin     ori (across the origin): high-copy-number ColE1/pMB1/pBR322/pUC origin of replication
>Addgene plasmid #189969 | HRV-B3 IRES | addgene full sequence | sequence record 371450 | Addgene NGS Result
TTCTGCGCGTAATCTGCTGCTTGCAAACAAAAAAACCACCGCTACCAGCGGTGGTTTGTTTGCCGGATCA
AGAGCTACCAACTCTTTTTCCGAAGGTAACTGGCTTCAGCAGAGCGCAGATACCAAATACTGTTCTTCTA
GTGTAGCCGTAGTTAGGCCACCACTTCAAGAACTCTGTAGCACCGCCTACATACCTCGCTCTGCTAATCC
TGTTACCAGTGGCTGCTGCCAGTGGCGATAAGTCGTGTCTTACCGGGTTGGACTCAAGACGATAGTTACC
GGATAAGGCGCAGCGGTCGGGCTGAACGGGGGGTTCGTGCACACAGCCCAGCTTGGAGCGAACGACCTAC
ACCGAACTGAGATACCTACAGCGTGAGCTATGAGAAAGCGCCACGCTTCCCGAAGGGAGAAAGGCGGACA
GGTATCCGGTAAGCGGCAGGGTCGGAACAGGAGAGCGCACGAGGGAGCTTCCAGGGGGAAACGCCTGGTA
TCTTTATAGTCCTGTCGGGTTTCGCCACCTCTGACTTGAGCGTCGATTTTTGTGATGCTCGTCAGGGGGG
CGGAGCCTATGGAAAAACGCCAGCAACGCGGCCTTTTTACGGTTCCTGGCCTTTTGCTGGCCTTTTGCTC
ACATGTTCTTTCCTGCGTTATCCCCTGATTCTGTGGATAACCGTGCGGCCGCTCGGTCTCATATCTTAAA
ACAGCGGATGGGTACCCCACCATCCGACCCACTGGGTGTAGTACTCTGGTACTTCGTACCTTTGTACGCC
TGTTCTTCCCATTGTACCCTTCCTGAACTTCCAACCCAAGTAACGTTAGAAGCTCAACATTTAGTACAAC
AGGAAGCACCACATCCAGTGGTGTTTAGTACAAGCACTTCTGTTTCCCCGGAGCGAGGTATAGGCTGTAC
CCACTGCCAAAAACCTTTAACCGTTATCCGCCAACCAACTACGTAAAAGCTAGTAGTATTATGTTTTTAA
CTAGGCGTTCGATCAGGTGGATTTCCCCTCCACTAGTTTGGTCGATGAGGCTAGGAATTCCCCACGGGTG
ACCGTGTCCTAGCCTGCGTGGCGGCCAACCCAGCTTATGCTGGGACGCCTTTTTATAGACATGGTGTGAA
GACTCGCATGTGCTTGGTTGTGATTCCTCCGGCCCCTGAATGCGGCTAACCTTAACCCTGGAGCCTTGTG
TCACAAACCAGTGATGATAAGGTCGTAATGAGCAATTCCGGGACGGGACCGACTACTTTGGGTGTCCGTG
TTTCTTATTTTTCTTATTATTGTCTTATGGTCACAGCATATATATAACATATACTGTGATCATGGTGAGA
CCGCGGCCGCGATTATCAAAAAGGATCTTCACCTAGATCCTTTTAAATTAAAAATGAAGTTTTAAATCAA
TCTAAAGTATATATGAGTAAACTTGGTCTGACAGTTACCAATGCTTAATCAGTGAGGCACCTATCTCAGC
GATCTGTCTATTTCGTTCATCCATAGTTGCCTGACTCCCCGTCGTGTAGATAACTACGATACGGGAGGGC
TTACCATCTGGCCCCAGTGCTGCAATGATACCGCGGGACCCACGCTCACCGGCTCCAGATTTATCAGCAA
TAAACCAGCCAGCCGGAAGGGCCGAGCGCAGAAGTGGTCCTGCAACTTTATCCGCCTCCATCCAGTCTAT
TAATTGTTGCCGGGAAGCTAGAGTAAGTAGTTCGCCAGTTAATAGTTTGCGCAACGTTGTTGCCATTGCT
ACAGGCATCGTGGTGTCACGCTCGTCGTTTGGTATGGCTTCATTCAGCTCCGGTTCCCAACGATCAAGGC
GAGTTACATGATCCCCCATGTTGTGCAAAAAAGCGGTTAGCTCCTTCGGTCCTCCGATCGTTGTCAGAAG
TAAGTTGGCCGCAGTGTTATCACTCATGGTTATGGCAGCACTGCATAATTCTCTTACTGTCATGCCATCC
GTAAGATGCTTTTCTGTGACTGGTGAGTACTCAACCAAGTCATTCTGAGAATAGTGTATGCGGCGACCGA
GTTGCTCTTGCCCGGCGTCAATACGGGATAATACCGCGCCACATAGCAGAACTTTAAAAGTGCTCATCAT
TGGAAAACGTTCTTCGGGGCGAAAACTCTCAAGGATCTTACCGCTGTTGAGATCCAGTTCGATGTAACCC
ACTCGTGCACCCAACTGATCTTCAGCATCTTTTACTTTCACCAGCGTTTCTGGGTGAGCAAAAACAGGAA
GGCAAAATGCCGCAAAAAAGGGAATAAGGGCGACACGGAAATGTTGAATACTCATACTCTTCCTTTTTCA
ATATTATTGAAGCATTTATCAGGGTTATTGTCTCATGAGCGGATACATATTTGAATGTATTTAGAAAAAT
AAACAAATAGGGGTTCCGCGCACATTTCCCCGAAAAGTGCCACCTGTCATGACCAAAATCCCTTAACGTG
AGTTTTCGTTCCACTGAGCGTCAGACCCCGTAGAAAAGATCAAAGGATCTTCTTGAGATCCTTTTT
